>Addgene plasmid #27223 | pCMV5B ActRIB-HA T206D | addgene partial sequence | sequence record 33504 | 27223 with hGH-pA-R
TTCCACTTGCCCCTTGCTCCATACCACCCCCCTCCACCCCATAATATTATAGAAGGACACCTAGTCAGAC
AAAATGATGCAACTTAATTTTATTAGGACAAGGCTGGTGGGCACTGGAGTGGCAACTTCCAGGGCCAGGA
GAGGCACTGGGGAGGGGTCACAGGGATGCCACCCGGGATCCTCTAGATTAGAGGCTAGCATAATCAGGAA
CATCATACGGATATATCTTCACGTCTTCCTGCACGCTGAGCTGGGAGAGGGTCTTCTTGATGCGCAGGGC
CGTCAGGCGGGCTGCGCCGTTGGCATACCAACACTCTCGCATCATCTTCCCCATCACCCGCAGTGCCTCA
TAACTCTGCCACCAGTTGGGGATGTTGGGACGCAGCTTCTGATCACATACAACCTTTCGCATTTCCTCAA
TGGAAGGGTCAGAGGGCACTAAGTCGTAATATGGCAGCTGATATTCTTCATGGACTCCTCCAGAATTGCA
TCTTCGAGCAATCTCCCAATATACAAGCCCGAGGGCATAAATATCAGCACATTTAAAGGAGTCAAAGTGT
TTCATATTAATGGTTTCATCAAGTACTTCAGGGGCCATGTATCGTTTGGTCCCCACCCTCTGATTCGGGG
CAATGTCAATGGTGTCAGTGACTGCATCATGACGGACAGCCAGGCCCAGGTCTGCTATGGCACACATGCC
ATTTTTCTTCACCAGAATGTTCTTTGACTTTAAGTCTCGATGAGCAATTCCAGGCTTCCCTTGGGTGCCC
ACGATCTCCATGTGCAGGTGTGCCAGCCCACTAGCAGCAGACAAGGCCAGCTTAATCATCCCCTCAATTG
TCACTGTGTACCGG
