>Addgene plasmid #27223 | pCMV5B ActRIB-HA T206D | addgene partial sequence | sequence record 33505 | 27223 with CMV-F
TGAACCGTCAGAATTGATCTGGTACCACGCGATATCGATACCATGGCGGAGTCGGCCGGAGCCTCCTCCT
TCTTCCCCCTTGTTGTCCTCCTGCTCGCCGGCAGCGGCGGGTCCGGGCCCCGGGGGGTCCAGGCTCTGCT
GTGTGCGTGCACCAGCTGCCTCCAGGCCAACTACACGTGTGAGACAGATGGGGCCTGCATGGTTTCCATT
TTCAATCTGGATGGGATGGAGCACCATGTGCGCACCTGCATCCCCAAAGTGGAGCTGGTCCCTGCCGGGA
AGCCCTTCTACTGCCTGAGCTCGGAGGACCTGCGCAACACCCACTGCTGCTACACTGACTACTGCAACAG
GATCGACTTGAGGGTGCCCAGTGGTCACCTCAAGGAGCCTGAGCACCCGTCCATGTGGGGCCCGGTGGAG
CTGGTAGGCATCATCGCCGGCCCGGTGTTCCTCCTGTTCCTCATCATCATCATTGTTTTCCTTGTCATTA
ACTATCATCAGCGTGTCTATCACAACCGCCAGAGACTGGACATGGAAGATCCCTCATGTGAGATGTGTCT
CTCCAAAGACAAGACGCTCCAGGATCTTGTCTACGATCTCTCCACCTCAGGGTCTGGCTCAGGGTTACCC
CTCTTTGTCCAGCGCACAGTGGCCCGAGACATCGTTTTACAAGAGATTATTGGCAAGGGTCGGTTTGGGG
AAGTATGGCGGGGCCGCTGGAGGGGTGGTGATGTGGCTGTGAAGATCTTCTCTTCTCGTGAAGAACGGTC
TTGGTTCAGGGAAGCAGAGATATACCAGGA
