[The description below was written by a language model from this plasmid's Addgene catalogue record.]
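Description:
pCMV5B ActRIB-HA T206D is a mammalian expression plasmid built on the pCMV5B backbone (about 4.7 kb without insert). It is maintained in E. coli as a high-copy plasmid under ampicillin selection. The record gives no feature table, so the origin of replication and other backbone elements are not itemised. The listed sequencing primers (a CMV forward primer and a reverse primer in the human growth hormone polyadenylation region) indicate that the insert sits between a CMV promoter and an hGH polyA signal. That arrangement is typical for strong transient expression in transfected mammalian cells. No mammalian selection marker is recorded.

The insert is an approximately 1.5 kb human cDNA for ActRIB (ACVR1B, also known as ALK4), the type I activin receptor, a transmembrane serine/threonine kinase of the TGF-β receptor family. It was cloned between ClaI and XbaI sites, both of which are retained. The protein carries a C-terminal HA epitope tag, which allows detection or immunoprecipitation with anti-HA antibodies. It also carries a T206D substitution, replacing a threonine with an acidic residue. In type I receptors of this family, equivalent substitutions next to the GS regulatory domain are generally known to give constitutive kinase activity independent of ligand and type II receptor, although the record itself does not state the functional effect of the mutation. In keeping with the associated publication on activation of signalling by the activin receptor complex, the construct is suited to studying activin/ALK4 signalling, for example by driving downstream responses in transfected cells without added ligand and comparing the mutant with wild-type receptor.
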