Addgene plasmid #27223: pCMV5B ActRIB-HA T206D
Depositing lab: Joan Massague. Depositing organization: Memorial Sloan-Kettering Cancer Center. Publication: Activation of signalling by the activin receptor complex. Attisano L, Wrana JL, Montalvo E, Massague J. Mol Cell Biol. 1996 Mar . 16(3):1066-73. PubMed 8622651.
Backbone
  Vector backbone: pCMV5B
  Backbone size w/o insert (bp): 4700
  Vector type: Mammalian Expression
Growth in bacteria
  Bacterial resistance: Ampicillin, 100 μg/mL
  Growth temperature: 37°C
  Growth strain: DH5alpha
  Copy number: High Copy
Gene/Insert
  Gene/Insert name: ActRIB
  Species: H. sapiens (human)
  Insert size (bp): 1500
  Mutation: T206D
  GenBank ID: U14722
  Entrez Gene: ACVR1B (a.k.a. ACTRIB, ACVRLK4, ALK4, SKR2)
  Tag / fusion protein: HA (C terminal on insert)
  Cloning method: Restriction Enzyme; 5′ cloning site ClaI (not destroyed); 3′ cloning site XbaI (not destroyed)
  Sequencing primers: 5′ CMV-F; 3′ hGH-pA-R
Terms and licenses: Academic/Nonprofit Terms; Industry Terms: Not Available to Industry
How to cite: pCMV5B ActRIB-HA T206D was a gift from Joan Massague (Addgene plasmid # 27223 ; http://n2t.net/addgene:27223 ; RRID:Addgene_27223)
